Addgene plasmid #11159: pCAGIG
Purpose: Mammalian expression vector for cloning and expressing your gene on a bicistronic mRNA also encoding IRES-GFP
Depositing lab: Connie Cepko. Depositing organization: Harvard Medical School. Publication: Electroporation and RNA interference in the rodent retina in vivo and in vitro. Matsuda T, Cepko CL. Proc Natl Acad Sci U S A. 2004 Jan 6. 101(1):16-22. 10.1073/pnas.2235688100 PubMed 14603031.
Backbone
  Vector backbone: pCAGEN
  Backbone size w/o insert (bp): 4817
  Vector type: Mammalian Expression
Growth in bacteria
  Bacterial resistance: Ampicillin, 100 μg/mL
  Growth temperature: 37°C
  Growth strain: DH5alpha
  Copy number: High Copy
Gene/Insert
  Gene/Insert name: IRES-EGFP (alt names: internal ribosomal entry site from Encephalomyocarditis virus; green fluorescent protein from Aequorea victoria)
  Insert size (bp): 1318
  Cloning method: Restriction Enzyme; 5′ cloning site NotI (not destroyed); 3′ cloning site MscI (destroyed during cloning)
  Sequencing primers: 5′ pCAG-F
Resource information
  A portion of this plasmid was derived from a plasmid made by: IRES-GFP was from pMX-IRES-GFP (Nosaka et al., EMBO J. 18, 4754-4765 (1999)) obtained from Dr. T. Kitamura (Univ. of Tokyo).
Terms and licenses: Academic/Nonprofit Terms; Industry Terms: Not Available to Industry
Depositor comments: The PstI site at 3112 and the HindIII site at 3120 shown in the author's map and sequence are not present in this plasmid.
How to cite: pCAGIG was a gift from Connie Cepko (Addgene plasmid # 11159 ; http://n2t.net/addgene:11159 ; RRID:Addgene_11159)
