[The description below was written by a language model from this plasmid's Addgene catalogue record and the feature table of its GenBank file.]
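Description:
pCAGIG is a 6.1 kb mammalian expression vector built on the pCAGEN backbone. It is designed to express a gene of interest together with a fluorescent reporter from a single bicistronic transcript. It is propagated in E. coli as a high-copy plasmid through a ColE1/pUC-type origin and is selected with ampicillin via the bla (AmpR) gene and its own promoter. The backbone also carries remnants of the lac promoter/operator region. An SV40 early promoter/origin segment is followed by an SV40 poly(A) signal; the SV40 origin can support episomal replication in cells that supply large T antigen. The record lists no mammalian selection marker.

Expression is driven by the composite CAG promoter, which consists of the human cytomegalovirus immediate-early enhancer, the chicken beta-actin promoter and a chimeric chicken beta-actin/rabbit beta-globin intron. This arrangement gives strong, broadly active transcription. Downstream of the intron lies a short cloning region, followed by the encephalomyocarditis virus IRES, a mammalian codon-optimised EGFP coding sequence and the rabbit beta-globin polyadenylation signal. The IRES-EGFP cassette was taken from a retroviral IRES-GFP vector and inserted between NotI, which was retained, and MscI, which was destroyed.

As supplied, the vector has no upstream gene. When a user's cDNA is placed ahead of the IRES, it is translated cap-dependently, while EGFP is translated from the internal entry site, so green fluorescence marks the cells expressing the transgene. The associated publication concerns electroporation of the rodent retina in vivo and in vitro, which points to transfected or electroporated tissue as the intended setting. The depositor notes that a PstI site and a HindIII site shown in the author's original map are absent from the actual plasmid.
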