LOCUS       Exported 6124 bp ds-DNA circular SYN 12-MAY-2021
DEFINITION  Mammalian expression vector for cloning and expressing your gene on
            a bicistronic mRNA also encoding IRES-GFP.
ACCESSION   .
VERSION     .
KEYWORDS    pCAGIG
SOURCE      synthetic DNA construct
  ORGANISM  synthetic DNA construct
REFERENCE   1 (bases 1 to 6124)
  AUTHORS   Matsuda T, Cepko CL
  TITLE     Electroporation and RNA interference in the rodent retina in vivo
            and in vitro.
  JOURNAL   Proc Natl Acad Sci U S A. 2004 Jan 6. 101(1):16-22.
  PUBMED    14603031
REFERENCE   2 (bases 1 to 6124)
  AUTHORS   .
  TITLE     Direct Submission
  JOURNAL   Exported May 12, 2021 from SnapGene Server 1.1.58
            http://www.snapgene.com
FEATURES             Location/Qualifiers
     source          1..6124
                     /organism="synthetic DNA construct"
                     /mol_type="other DNA"
     enhancer        5..384
                     /label=CMV enhancer
                     /note="human cytomegalovirus immediate early enhancer"
     promoter        386..662
                     /label=chicken beta-actin promoter
     intron          663..1679
                     /label=chimeric intron
                     /note="chimera between introns from chicken beta-actin and
                     rabbit beta-globin"
     primer_bind     1603..1625
                     /label=pCAGGS-5
                     /note="Chimeric intron in CAG promoter, forward primer"
     primer_bind     1687..1706
                     /label=pCAG-F
                     /note="Rabbit beta-globin intron, for pCAG plasmids,
                     forward primer"
     misc_feature    1776..2362
                     /label=IRES2
                     /note="internal ribosome entry site (IRES) of the
                     encephalomyocarditis virus (EMCV)"
     primer_bind     complement(1943..1960)
                     /label=IRES reverse
                     /note="IRES internal ribosome entry site, reverse primer.
                     Also called pCDH-rev"
     primer_bind     2170..2189
                     /label=IRES-F
                     /note="IRES internal ribosome entry site, forward primer"
     CDS             2363..3082
                     /codon_start=1
                     /product="the original enhanced GFP (Yang et al., 1996)"
                     /label=EGFP
                     /note="mammalian codon-optimized"
                     /translation="MVSKGEELFTGVVPILVELDGDVNGHKFSVSGEGEGDATYGKLTL
                     KFICTTGKLPVPWPTLVTTLTYGVQCFSRYPDHMKQHDFFKSAMPEGYVQERTIFFKDD
                     GNYKTRAEVKFEGDTLVNRIELKGIDFKEDGNILGHKLEYNYNSHNVYIMADKQKNGIK
                     VNFKIRHNIEDGSVQLADHYQQNTPIGDGPVLLPDNHYLSTQSALSKDPNEKRDHMVLL
                     EFVTAAGITLGMDELYK"
     CDS             2363..3079
                     /codon_start=1
                     /product="enhanced GFP"
                     /label=EGFP
                     /translation="MVSKGEELFTGVVPILVELDGDVNGHKFSVSGEGEGDATYGKLTL
                     KFICTTGKLPVPWPTLVTTLTYGVQCFSRYPDHMKQHDFFKSAMPEGYVQERTIFFKDD
                     GNYKTRAEVKFEGDTLVNRIELKGIDFKEDGNILGHKLEYNYNSHNVYIMADKQKNGIK
                     VNFKIRHNIEDGSVQLADHYQQNTPIGDGPVLLPDNHYLSTQSALSKDPNEKRDHMVLL
                     EFVTAAGITLGMDELYK"
     primer_bind     complement(2408..2429)
                     /label=EGFP-N
                     /note="EGFP, reverse primer"
     primer_bind     complement(2669..2688)
                     /label=EXFP-R
                     /note="For distinguishing EGFP variants, reverse primer"
     primer_bind     3016..3037
                     /label=EGFP-C
                     /note="EGFP, forward primer"
     primer_bind     complement(3146..3165)
                     /label=Bglob-pA-R
                     /note="Rabbit beta-globin polyA region, reverse primer"
     polyA_signal    3211..3266
                     /label=-beta-globin poly(A) signal
                     /note="rabbit beta-globin polyadenylation signal (Gil and
                     Proudfoot, 1987)"
     primer_bind     complement(3265..3284)
                     /label=rbglobpA-R
                     /note="Rabbit beta-globin polyA, reverse primer. Also
                     called rb-glob-pA-term-R"
     primer_bind     complement(3627..3643)
                     /label=M13 rev
                     /note="common sequencing primer, one of multiple similar
                     variants"
     primer_bind     complement(3627..3643)
                     /label=M13 Reverse
                     /note="In lacZ gene. Also called M13-rev"
     primer_bind     complement(3640..3662)
                     /label=M13/pUC Reverse
                     /note="In lacZ gene"
     protein_bind    3651..3667
                     /label=lac operator
                     /bound_moiety="lac repressor encoded by lacI"
                     /note="The lac repressor binds to the lac operator to
                     inhibit transcription in E. coli. This inhibition can be
                     relieved by adding lactose or
                     isopropyl-beta-D-thiogalactopyranoside (IPTG)."
     promoter        complement(3675..3705)
                     /label=lac promoter
                     /note="promoter for the E. coli lac operon"
     protein_bind    3720..3741
                     /label=CAP binding site
                     /bound_moiety="E. coli catabolite activator protein"
                     /note="CAP binding activates transcription in the presence
                     of cAMP."
     promoter        3800..3995
                     /label=SV40 promoter
                     /note="SV40 early promoter"
     rep_origin      3846..3981
                     /label=SV40 ori
                     /note="SV40 origin of replication"
     primer_bind     3908..3927
                     /label=SV40pro-F
                     /note="SV40 promoter/origin, forward primer"
     polyA_signal    4001..4135
                     /label=SV40 poly(A) signal
                     /note="SV40 polyadenylation signal"
     primer_bind     complement(4038..4057)
                     /label=SV40pA-R
                     /note="SV40 polyA, reverse primer"
     primer_bind     4092..4111
                     /label=EBV-rev
                     /note="SV40 polyA terminator, reverse primer"
     primer_bind     complement(4203..4220)
                     /label=L4440
                     /note="L4440 vector, forward primer"
     rep_origin      complement(4374..4962)
                     /direction=LEFT
                     /label=ori
                     /note="high-copy-number ColE1/pMB1/pBR322/pUC origin of
                     replication"
     primer_bind     complement(4454..4473)
                     /label=pBR322ori-F
                     /note="pBR322 origin, forward primer"
     CDS             complement(5133..5993)
                     /codon_start=1
                     /gene="bla"
                     /product="beta-lactamase"
                     /label=AmpR
                     /note="confers resistance to ampicillin, carbenicillin, and
                     related antibiotics"
                     /translation="MSIQHFRVALIPFFAAFCLPVFAHPETLVKVKDAEDQLGARVGYI
                     ELDLNSGKILESFRPEERFPMMSTFKVLLCGAVLSRIDAGQEQLGRRIHYSQNDLVEYS
                     PVTEKHLTDGMTVRELCSAAITMSDNTAANLLLTTIGGPKELTAFLHNMGDHVTRLDRW
                     EPELNEAIPNDERDTTMPVAMATTLRKLLTGELLTLASRQQLIDWMEADKVAGPLLRSA
                     LPAGWFIADKSGAGERGSRGIIAALGPDGKPSRIVVIYTTGSQATMDERNRQIAEIGAS
                     LIKHW"
     primer_bind     5756..5775
                     /label=Amp-R
                     /note="Ampicillin resistance gene, reverse primer"
     promoter        complement(5994..6098)
                     /gene="bla"
                     /label=AmpR promoter
ORIGIN
        1 ggtcgacatt gattattgac tagttattaa tagtaatcaa ttacggggtc attagttcat
       61 agcccatata tggagttccg cgttacataa cttacggtaa atggcccgcc tggctgaccg
      121 cccaacgacc cccgcccatt gacgtcaata atgacgtatg ttcccatagt aacgccaata
      181 gggactttcc attgacgtca atgggtggag tatttacggt aaactgccca cttggcagta
      241 catcaagtgt atcatatgcc aagtacgccc cctattgacg tcaatgacgg taaatggccc
      301 gcctggcatt atgcccagta catgacctta tgggactttc ctacttggca gtacatctac
      361 gtattagtca tcgctattac catggtcgag gtgagcccca cgttctgctt cactctcccc
      421 atctcccccc cctccccacc cccaattttg tatttattta ttttttaatt attttgtgca
      481 gcgatggggg cggggggggg gggggggcgc gcncaggcgg ggcggggcgg ggcgaggggc
      541 ggggcggggc gaggcggaga ggtgcggcgg cagccaatca gagcggcgcg ctccgaaagt
      601 ttccttttat ggcgaggcgg cggcggcggc ggccctataa aaagcgaagc gcgcggcggg
      661 cgggagtcgc tgcgcgctgc cttcgccccg tgccccgctc cgccgccgcc tcgcgccgcc
      721 cgccccggct ctgactgacc gcgttactcc cacaggtgag cgggcgggac ggcccttctc
      781 ctccgggctg taattagcgc ttggtttaat gacggcttgt ttcttttctg tggctgcgtg
      841 aaagccttga ggggctccgg gagggccctt tgtgcggggg gagcggctcg gggggtgcgt
      901 gcgtgtgtgt gtgcgtgggg agcgccgcgt gcggctccgc gctgcccggc ggctgtgagc
      961 gctgcgggcg cggcgcgggg ctttgtgcgc tccgcagtgt gcgcgagggg agcgcggccg
     1021 ggggcggtgc cccgcggtgc ggggggggct gcgaggggaa caaaggctgc gtgcggggtg
     1081 tgtgcgtggg ggggtgagca gggggtgtgg gcgcgtcggt cgggctgcaa ccccccctgc
     1141 acccccctcc ccgagttgct gagcacggcc cggcttcggg tgcggggctc cgtacggggc
     1201 gtggcgcggg gctcgccgtg ccgggcgggg ggtggcggca ggtgggggtg ccgggcgggg
     1261 cggggccgcc tcgggccggg gagggctcgg gggaggggcg cggcggcccc cggagcgccg
     1321 gcggctgtcg aggcgcggcg agccgcagcc attgcctttt atggtaatcg tgcgagaggg
     1381 cgcagggact tcctttgtcc caaatctgtg cggagccgaa atctgggagg cgccgccgca
     1441 ccccctctag cgggcgcggg gcgaagcggt gcggcgccgg caggaaggaa atgggcgggg
     1501 agggccttcg tgcgtcgccg cgccgccgtc cccttctccc tctccagcct cggggctgtc
     1561 cgcgggggga cggctgcctt cgggggggac ggggcagggc ggggttcggc ttctggcgtg
     1621 tgaccggcgg ctctagagcc tctgctaacc atgttcatgc cttcttcttt ttcctacagc
     1681 tcctgggcaa cgtgctggtt attgtgctgt ctcatcattt tggcaaagaa ttcctcgagg
     1741 atatcgcggc cgctacgtaa attccgcccc ccccccccct ctccctcccc cccccctaac
     1801 gttactggcc gaagccgctt ggaataaggc cggtgtgcgt ttgtctatat gttattttcc
     1861 accatattgc cgtcttttgg caatgtgagg gcccggaaac ctggccctgt cttcttgacg
     1921 agcattccta ggggtctttc ccctctcgcc aaaggaatgc aaggtctgtt gaatgtcgtg
     1981 aaggaagcag ttcctctgga agcttcttga agacaaacaa cgtctgtagc gaccctttgc
     2041 aggcagcgga accccccacc tggcgacagg tgcctctgcg gccaaaagcc acgtgtataa
     2101 gatacacctg caaaggcggc acaaccccag tgccacgttg tgagttggat agttgtggaa
     2161 agagtcaaat ggctctcctc aagcgtattc aacaaggggc tgaaggatgc ccagaaggta
     2221 ccccattgta tgggatctga tctggggcct cggtgcacat gctttacatg tgtttagtcg
     2281 aggttaaaaa aacgtctagg ccccccgaac cacggggacg tggttttcct ttgaaaaaca
     2341 cgatgataat atggccacaa ccatggtgag caagggcgag gagctgttca ccggggtggt
     2401 gcccatcctg gtcgagctgg acggcgacgt aaacggccac aagttcagcg tgtccggcga
     2461 gggcgagggc gatgccacct acggcaagct gaccctgaag ttcatctgca ccaccggcaa
     2521 gctgcccgtg ccctggccca ccctcgtgac caccctgacc tacggcgtgc agtgcttcag
     2581 ccgctacccc gaccacatga agcagcacga cttcttcaag tccgccatgc ccgaaggcta
     2641 cgtccaggag cgcaccatct tcttcaagga cgacggcaac tacaagaccc gcgccgaggt
     2701 gaagttcgag ggcgacaccc tggtgaaccg catcgagctg aagggcatcg acttcaagga
     2761 ggacggcaac atcctggggc acaagctgga gtacaactac aacagccaca acgtctatat
     2821 catggccgac aagcagaaga acggcatcaa ggtgaacttc aagatccgcc acaacatcga
     2881 ggacggcagc gtgcagctcg ccgaccacta ccagcagaac acccccatcg gcgacggccc
     2941 cgtgctgctg cccgacaacc actacctgag cacccagtcc gccctgagca aagaccccaa
     3001 cgagaagcgc gatcacatgg tcctgctgga gttcgtgacc gccgccggga tcactctcgg
     3061 catggacgag ctgtacaagt aaagcggccg gccgccagca cagtggtcga tcgaccaatg
     3121 ccctggctca caaataccac tgagatcttt ttccctctgc caaaaattat ggggacatca
     3181 tgaagcccct tgagcatctg acttctggct aataaaggaa atttattttc attgcaatag
     3241 tgtgttggaa ttttttgtgt ctctcactcg gaaggacata tgggagggca aatcatttaa
     3301 aacatcagaa tgagtatttg gtttagagtt tggcaacata tgcccatatg ctggctgcca
     3361 tgaacaaagg ttggctataa agaggtcatc agtatatgaa acagccccct gctgtccatt
     3421 ccttattcca tagaaaagcc ttgacttgag gttagatttt ttttatattt tgttttgtgt
     3481 tatttttttc tttaacatcc ctaaaatttt ccttacatgt tttactagcc agatttttcc
     3541 tcctctcctg actactccca gtcatagctg tccctcttct cttatggaga tccctcgacc
     3601 tgcagcccaa gcttggcgta atcatggtca tagctgtttc ctgtgtgaaa ttgttatccg
     3661 ctcacaattc cacacaacat acgagccgga agcataaagt gtaaagcctg gggtgcctaa
     3721 tgagtgagct aactcacatt aattgcgttg cgctcactgc ccgctttcca gtcgggaaac
     3781 ctgtcgtgcc agcggatccg catctcaatt agtcagcaac catagtcccg cccctaactc
     3841 cgcccatccc gcccctaact ccgcccagtt ccgcccattc tccgccccat ggctgactaa
     3901 ttttttttat ttatgcagag gccgaggccg cctcggcctc tgagctattc cagaagtagt
     3961 gaggaggctt ttttggaggc ctaggctttt gcaaaaagct aacttgttta ttgcagctta
     4021 taatggttac aaataaagca atagcatcac aaatttcaca aataaagcat ttttttcact
     4081 gcattctagt tgtggtttgt ccaaactcat caatgtatct tatcatgtct ggatccgctg
     4141 cattaatgaa tcggccaacg cgcggggaga ggcggtttgc gtattgggcg ctcttccgct
     4201 tcctcgctca ctgactcgct gcgctcggtc gttcggctgc ggcgagcggt atcagctcac
     4261 tcaaaggcgg taatacggtt atccacagaa tcaggggata acgcaggaaa gaacatgtga
     4321 gcaaaaggcc agcaaaaggc caggaaccgt aaaaaggccg cgttgctggc gtttttccat
     4381 aggctccgcc cccctgacga gcatcacaaa aatcgacgct caagtcagag gtggcgaaac
     4441 ccgacaggac tataaagata ccaggcgttt ccccctggaa gctccctcgt gcgctctcct
     4501 gttccgaccc tgccgcttac cggatacctg tccgcctttc tcccttcggg aagcgtggcg
     4561 ctttctcata gctcacgctg taggtatctc agttcggtgt aggtcgttcg ctccaagctg
     4621 ggctgtgtgc acgaaccccc cgttcagccc gaccgctgcg ccttatccgg taactatcgt
     4681 cttgagtcca acccggtaag acacgactta tcgccactgg cagcagccac tggtaacagg
     4741 attagcagag cgaggtatgt aggcggtgct acagagttct tgaagtggtg gcctaactac
     4801 ggctacacta gaagaacagt atttggtatc tgcgctctgc tgaagccagt taccttcgga
     4861 aaaagagttg gtagctcttg atccggcaaa caaaccaccg ctggtagcgg tggttttttt
     4921 gtttgcaagc agcagattac gcgcagaaaa aaaggatctc aagaagatcc tttgatcttt
     4981 tctacggggt ctgacgctca gtggaacgaa aactcacgtt aagggatttt ggtcatgaga
     5041 ttatcaaaaa ggatcttcac ctagatcctt ttaaattaaa aatgaagttt taaatcaatc
     5101 taaagtatat atgagtaaac ttggtctgac agttaccaat gcttaatcag tgaggcacct
     5161 atctcagcga tctgtctatt tcgttcatcc atagttgcct gactccccgt cgtgtagata
     5221 actacgatac gggagggctt accatctggc cccagtgctg caatgatacc gcgagaccca
     5281 cgctcaccgg ctccagattt atcagcaata aaccagccag ccggaagggc cgagcgcaga
     5341 agtggtcctg caactttatc cgcctccatc cagtctatta attgttgccg ggaagctaga
     5401 gtaagtagtt cgccagttaa tagtttgcgc aacgttgttg ccattgctac aggcatcgtg
     5461 gtgtcacgct cgtcgtttgg tatggcttca ttcagctccg gttcccaacg atcaaggcga
     5521 gttacatgat cccccatgtt gtgcaaaaaa gcggttagct ccttcggtcc tccgatcgtt
     5581 gtcagaagta agttggccgc agtgttatca ctcatggtta tggcagcact gcataattct
     5641 cttactgtca tgccatccgt aagatgcttt tctgtgactg gtgagtactc aaccaagtca
     5701 ttctgagaat agtgtatgcg gcgaccgagt tgctcttgcc cggcgtcaat acgggataat
     5761 accgcgccac atagcagaac tttaaaagtg ctcatcattg gaaaacgttc ttcggggcga
     5821 aaactctcaa ggatcttacc gctgttgaga tccagttcga tgtaacccac tcgtgcaccc
     5881 aactgatctt cagcatcttt tactttcacc agcgtttctg ggtgagcaaa aacaggaagg
     5941 caaaatgccg caaaaaaggg aataagggcg acacggaaat gttgaatact catactcttc
     6001 ctttttcaat attattgaag catttatcag ggttattgtc tcatgagcgg atacatattt
     6061 gaatgtattt agaaaaataa acaaataggg gttccgcgca catttccccg aaaagtgcca
     6121 cctg
//
