>Addgene plasmid #11159 | pCAGIG | addgene partial sequence | sequence record 18150 | 11159 with EGFP-N
GCTCCTCGCCCTTGCTCACCATGGTTGTGGCCATATTATCATCGTGTTTTTCAAAGGAAAACCACGTCCC
CGTGGTTCGGGGGGCCTAGACGTTTTTTTAACCTCGACTAAACACATGTAAAGCATGTGCACCGAGGCCC
CAGATCAGATCCCATACAATGGGGTACCTTCTGGGCATCCTTCAGCCCCTTGTTGAATACGCTTGAGGAG
AGCCATTTGACTCTTTCCACAACTATCCAACTCACAACGTGGCACTGGGGTTGTGCCGCCTTTGCAGGTG
TATCTTATACACGTGGCTTTTGGCCGCAGAGGCACCTGTCGCCAGGTGGGGGGTTCCGCTGCCTGCAAAG
GGTCGCTACAGACGTTGTTTGTCTTCAAGAAGCTTCCAGAGGAACTGCTTCCTTCACGACATTCAACAGA
CCTTGCATTCCTTTGGCGAGAGGGGAAAGACCCCTAGGAATGCTCGTCAAGAAGACAGGGCCAGGTTTCC
GGGCCCTCACATTGCCAAAAGACGGCAATATGGTGGAAAATAACATATAGACAAACGCACACCGGCCTTA
TTCCAAGCGGCTTCGGCCAGTAACGTTAGGGGGGGGGGAGGGAGAGGGGGGGGGGGGGGGGNGGAANTTT
NNNTANNNGNCCCNNNNCCNCNAGGNATTCCTTGNCNNAATGANG
