>Addgene plasmid #11159 | pCAGIG | addgene partial sequence | sequence record 62468 | IRES-F 5'-TGGCTCTCCTCAAGCGTATT-3'
AGGATGCCCAGAAGGTACCCCATTGTATGGGATCTGATCTGGGGCCTCGGTGCACATGCTTTACATGTGT
TTAGTCGAGGTTAAAAAAACGTCTAGGCCCCCCGAACCACGGGGACGTGGTTTTCCTTTGAAAAACACGA
TGATAATATGGCCACAACCATGGTGAGCAAGGGCGAGGAGCTGTTCACCGGGGTGGTGCCCATCCTGGTC
GAGCTGGACGGCGACGTAAACGGCCACAAGTTCAGCGTGTCCGGCGAGGGCGAGGGCGATGCCACCTACG
GCAAGCTGACCCTGAAGTTCATCTGCACCACCGGCAAGCTGCCCGTGCCCTGGCCCACCCTCGTGACCAC
CCTGACCTACGGCGTGCAGTGCTTCAGCCGCTACCCCGACCACATGAAGCAGCACGACTTCTTCAAGTCC
GCCATGCCCGAAGGCTACGTCCAGGAGCGCACCATCTTCTTCAAGGACGACGGCAACTACAAGACCCGCG
CCGAGGTGAAGTTCGAGGGCGACACCCTGGTGAACCGCATCGAGCTGAAGGGCATCGACTTCAAGGAGGA
CGGCAACATCCTGGGGCACAAGCTGGAGTACAACTACAACAGCCACAACGTCTATATCATGGCCGACAAG
CAGAAGAACGGCATCAAGGTGAACTTCAAGATCCGCCACAACATCGAGGACGGCAGCGTGCAGCTCGCCG
ACCACTACCAGCAGAACACCCCCATCGGCGACGGCCCCGTGCTGCTGCCCGACAACCACTACCTGAGCAC
CCAGTCCGCCCTGAGCAAAGACCCCAACGAGAAGCGCGATCACATGGTCCTGCTGGAGTTCGTGACCGCC
GCCGGGATCACTCTCGGCATGGACGAGCTGTACAAGTAAAGCGGCCGGCCGCCAGCACAGTGGTCGATCG
ACCAATGCCCTGGCTCACAAATACCACTGAGATCTTTTTCCCTCTGCCAAAAATTATGGGGACATCATGA
AGCCCCTTGAGCATCTGACTTCTGGCTAATAAAGGAA
