>Addgene plasmid #11159 | pCAGIG | addgene partial sequence | sequence record 63028 | pCAGGS5 5'-ggttcggcttctggcgtgtgacc-3'
GTTCATGCCTTCTTCTTTTTCCTACAGCTCCTGGGCAACGTGCTGGTTATTGTGCTGTCTCATCATTTTG
GCAAAGAATTCCTCGAGGATATCGCGGCCGCTACGTAAATTCCGCCCCCCCCCCCCCTCTCCC
