>Addgene plasmid #11159 | pCAGIG | addgene partial sequence | sequence record 63402 | pCAG-F 5'-GCAACGTGCTGGTTATTGTG-3'
TTGGCAAAGAATTCCTCGAGGATATCGCGGCCGCTACGTAAATTCCGCCCCCCCCCCCCCT
