>Addgene plasmid #11159 | pCAGIG | addgene partial sequence | sequence record 66806 | pCAGIG-F 5'-GTCCCCTTCTCCATCTCCAG-3'
GGCTGCCTTCGGGGGGGACGGGGCAGGGCGGGGTTCGGCTTCTGGCGTGTGACCGGCGGCTCTAGAGCCT
CTGCTAACCATGTTCATGCCTTCTTCTTTTTCCTACAGCTCCTGGGCAACGTGCTGGTTATTGTGCTGTC
TCATCATTTTGGCAAAGAATTCCTCGAGGATATCGCGGCCGCTACGTAAATTCCGCCCCCCCCCCCCCTC
TCCC
